Addgene plasmid #194829: MAC-C Sars-CoV-2 S_A701V
Purpose: Sars-CoV-2 S_A701V in MAC-C destination vector
Depositing lab: Markku Varjosalo. Depositing organization: University of Helsinki, Institute of Biotechnology. Publication: The comprehensive SARS-CoV-2 ‘hijackome’ knowledge base— reveals significant changes in host cell protein expression and activation by multiple SARS-CoV-2 variants. Varjosalo M, Huuskonen S, Liu X, Redchuk T, Salokas K, Lundberg R, Maljanen S, Belik M, Reinholm A, Kolehmainen P, Tripathi G, Laine P, Belanov S, Auvinen P, Vartiainen M, Laine L, Österlund P, Julkkunen I, Kakkola L. 10 May 2024, Research Square 10.21203/rs.3.rs-4322477/v1.
Backbone
  Vector backbone: MAC-tag-C (#108077)
  Vector type: Mammalian Expression
  Selectable markers: Hygromycin
Growth in bacteria
  Bacterial resistance: Ampicillin, 100 μg/mL
  Growth temperature: 37°C
  Growth strain: DH5alpha
  Copy number: High Copy
Gene/Insert
  Gene/Insert name: S_A701V (alt name: Spike protein A701V)
  Species: Sars-CoV-2
  Mutation: A701V
  Entrez Gene: S (a.k.a. GU280_gp02, spike glycoprotein)
  Tag / fusion protein: MAC-C (C terminal on backbone)
Terms and licenses: Academic/Nonprofit Terms; Industry Terms
Depositor comments: Please visit https://doi.org/10.21203/rs.3.rs-4322477/v1 for preprint.
How to cite: MAC-C Sars-CoV-2 S_A701V was a gift from Markku Varjosalo (Addgene plasmid # 194829 ; http://n2t.net/addgene:194829 ; RRID:Addgene_194829)
