[The description below was written by a language model from this plasmid's Addgene catalogue record and pLannotate feature annotations shown in this document.]
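Description:
MAC-C Sars-CoV-2 S_A701V is a mammalian expression plasmid of about 10.1 kb that encodes the SARS-CoV-2 spike glycoprotein carrying the A701V substitution, cloned into the MAC-tag-C destination backbone. It is propagated in E. coli from a high-copy ColE1/pUC-type origin under ampicillin selection (AmpR with its bla promoter). Hygromycin is the selectable marker in mammalian cells.

The spike coding sequence lies between attB1 and attB2 sites, showing that it was introduced by Gateway recombination. Upstream are the CMV enhancer and promoter, followed by short matches annotated as tet-operator-containing promoter fragments. This arrangement suggests a tetracycline-regulatable CMV promoter, although the record does not state inducibility explicitly. Downstream of attB2, on the same strand, is a sequence matching E. coli BirA biotin ligase, corresponding to the catalogued C-terminal MAC tag, and the unit ends in a bGH polyadenylation signal. A biotin ligase fused to a bait protein allows biotin labelling of nearby proteins. Any further affinity epitopes within the tag were not annotated in the feature table.

An FRT site sits immediately upstream of the hygromycin resistance coding sequence, which has an SV40 poly(A) signal but no full promoter annotated in front of it. This layout is typical of FLP-mediated integration into a genomic FRT landing site, where correct insertion activates hygromycin resistance and yields isogenic stable lines. The construct comes from a study mapping how proteins from SARS-CoV-2 variants affect host cell protein expression and activation, which fits its use for interaction profiling of this spike variant.
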