Features (pLannotate 1.2.2; 24 found; start..end, strand, type, name):
    528..1388    -  CDS            AmpR: β-lactamase; bla; confers resistance to ampicillin, carbenicillin, and related antibiotics
   1389..1493    -  promoter       AmpR promoter: bla
   1552..1604    -  misc_feature   bom (fragment): basis of mobility region from pBR322
   1759..2138    +  enhancer       CMV enhancer: human cytomegalovirus immediate early enhancer
   2139..2342    +  promoter       CMV promoter: human cytomegalovirus (CMV) immediate early promoter
   2344..2363    +  promoter       PLtetO-1 promoter (fragment): modified phage lambda PL promoter with tet operator sites (Lutz and Bujard, 1997)
   2365..2384    +  promoter       PLtetO-1 promoter (fragment): modified phage lambda PL promoter with tet operator sites (Lutz and Bujard, 1997)
   2392..2425    +  promoter       TRE3GV promoter (fragment): 3rd-generation Tet-responsive promoter that can be activated by binding of Tet-On® 3G, optimized for retroviral and lentiviral vectors
   2561..2578    +  protein_bind   attB1 (fragment): mutant version of attB; core recombination site for the Gateway® BP reaction BP Clonase™
   2584..6402    +  CDS            S: SPIKE_SARS2 - Experimental evidence at protein level: Swiss-Prot protein existence level 1. [Spike glycoprotein]: May down-regulate host tetherin (BST2) by lysosomal degradation, thereby counteracting its antiviral activity. From Severe acute respiratory syndrome coronavirus 2 (2019-nCoV) (SARS-CoV-2).
   6404..6428    -  protein_bind   attB2: mutant version of attB; recombination site for the Gateway® BP reaction BP Clonase™
   6616..7575    +  CDS            birA: BIRA_ECOLI - Also known as bioR, dhbB. Experimental evidence at protein level: Swiss-Prot protein existence level 1. Acts both as a biotin--[acetyl-CoA-carboxylase] ligase and a biotin-operon repressor. In the presence of ATP, BirA activates biotin to form the BirA-biotinyl-5'-adenylate (BirA-bio-5'-AMP or holoBirA) complex. HoloBirA can either transfer the biotinyl moiety to the biotin carboxyl carrier protein (BCCP) subunit of acetyl-CoA carboxylase, or bind to the biotin operator site and inhibit transcription of the operon. From Escherichia coli (strain K12).
   7625..7849    +  polyA_signal   bGH poly(A) signal: bovine growth hormone polyadenylation signal
   7853..7874    +  promoter       SV40 promoter (fragment): SV40 enhancer and early promoter
   7895..8128    +  rep_origin     f1 ori (fragment) (sequence partly withheld): f1 bacteriophage origin of replication; arrow indicates direction of (+) strand synthesis
   8133..8180    +  protein_bind   FRT: FLP-mediated recombination occurs in the 8-bp core sequence TCTAGAAA (Turan and Bode, 2011). FLP recombinase from the Saccharomyces cerevisiae 2μ plasmid
   8188..9210    +  CDS            HygR: aminoglycoside phosphotransferase from E. coli; aph(4)-Ia; confers resistance to hygromycin
   9220..9345    +  CDS            ble (fragment): BLE_KLEPN - Experimental evidence at protein level: Swiss-Prot protein existence level 1. Binding protein with a strong affinity to the bleomycin family of antibiotics. Binds to CL990; an antimitotic-antibiotic compound. From Klebsiella pneumoniae.
   9340..9461    +  polyA_signal   SV40 poly(A) signal: SV40 polyadenylation signal
   9534..9550    -  protein_bind   lac operator: The lac repressor binds to the lac operator to inhibit transcription in E. coli. This inhibition can be relieved by adding lactose or isopropyl-β-D-thiogalactopyranoside (IPTG). lac repressor encoded by lacI
   9558..9588    -  promoter       lac promoter: promoter for the E. coli lac operon
   9603..9624    -  protein_bind   CAP binding site: CAP binding activates transcription in the presence of cAMP. E. coli catabolite activator protein
   9637..9729    -  CDS            lacI (fragment): lac repressor; lacI; The lac repressor binds to the lac operator to inhibit transcription in E. coli. This inhibition can be relieved by adding lactose or isopropyl-β-D-thiogalactopyranoside (IPTG).
   9912..357     -  rep_origin     ori (across the origin): high-copy-number ColE1/pMB1/pBR322/pUC origin of replication
>Addgene plasmid #194829 | MAC-C Sars-CoV-2 S_A701V | addgene full sequence | sequence record 384058 | Addgene NGS Result
GTTCGCTCCAAGCTGGGCTGTGTGCACGAACCCCCCGTTCAGCCCGACCGCTGCGCCTTATCCGGTAACT
ATCGTCTTGAGTCCAACCCGGTAAGACACGACTTATCGCCACTGGCAGCAGCCACTGGTAACAGGATTAG
CAGAGCGAGGTATGTAGGCGGTGCTACAGAGTTCTTGAAGTGGTGGCCTAACTACGGCTACACTAGAAGA
ACAGTATTTGGTATCTGCGCTCTGCTGAAGCCAGTTACCTTCGGAAAAAGAGTTGGTAGCTCTTGATCCG
GCAAACAAACCACCGCTGGTAGCGGTGGTTTTTTTGTTTGCAAGCAGCAGATTACGCGCAGAAAAAAAGG
ATCTCAAGAAGATCCTTTGATCTTTTCTACGGGGTCTGACGCTCAGTGGAACGAAAACTCACGTTAAGGG
ATTTTGGTCATGAGATTATCAAAAAGGATCTTCACCTAGATCCTTTTAAATTAAAAATGAAGTTTTAAAT
CAATCTAAAGTATATATGAGTAAACTTGGTCTGACAGTTACCAATGCTTAATCAGTGAGGCACCTATCTC
AGCGATCTGTCTATTTCGTTCATCCATAGTTGCCTGACTCCCCGTCGTGTAGATAACTACGATACGGGAG
GGCTTACCATCTGGCCCCAGTGCTGCAATGATACCGCGAGACCCACGCTCACCGGCTCCAGATTTATCAG
CAATAAACCAGCCAGCCGGAAGGGCCGAGCGCAGAAGTGGTCCTGCAACTTTATCCGCCTCCATCCAGTC
TATTAATTGTTGCCGGGAAGCTAGAGTAAGTAGTTCGCCAGTTAATAGTTTGCGCAACGTTGTTGCCATT
GCTACAGGCATCGTGGTGTCACGCTCGTCGTTTGGTATGGCTTCATTCAGCTCCGGTTCCCAACGATCAA
GGCGAGTTACATGATCCCCCATGTTGTGCAAAAAAGCGGTTAGCTCCTTCGGTCCTCCGATCGTTGTCAG
AAGTAAGTTGGCCGCAGTGTTATCACTCATGGTTATGGCAGCACTGCATAATTCTCTTACTGTCATGCCA
TCCGTAAGATGCTTTTCTGTGACTGGTGAGTACTCAACCAAGTCATTCTGAGAATAGTGTATGCGGCGAC
CGAGTTGCTCTTGCCCGGCGTCAATACGGGATAATACCGCGCCACATAGCAGAACTTTAAAAGTGCTCAT
CATTGGAAAACGTTCTTCGGGGCGAAAACTCTCAAGGATCTTACCGCTGTTGAGATCCAGTTCGATGTAA
CCCACTCGTGCACCCAACTGATCTTCAGCATCTTTTACTTTCACCAGCGTTTCTGGGTGAGCAAAAACAG
GAAGGCAAAATGCCGCAAAAAAGGGAATAAGGGCGACACGGAAATGTTGAATACTCATACTCTTCCTTTT
TCAATATTATTGAAGCATTTATCAGGGTTATTGTCTCATGAGCGGATACATATTTGAATGTATTTAGAAA
AATAAACAAATAGGGGTTCCGCGCACATTTCCCCGAAAAGTGCCACCTGACGTCGACGGATCGGGAGATC
TCCCGATCCCCTATGGTGCACTCTCAGTACAATCTGCTCTGATGCCGCATAGTTAAGCCAGTATCTGCTC
CCTGCTTGTGTGTTGGAGGTCGCTGAGTAGTGCGCGAGCAAAATTTAAGCTACAACAAGGCAAGGCTTGA
CCGACAATTGCATGAAGAATCTGCTTAGGGTTAGGCGTTTTGCGCTGCTTCGCGATGTACGGGCCAGATA
TACGCGTTGACATTGATTATTGACTAGTTATTAATAGTAATCAATTACGGGGTCATTAGTTCATAGCCCA
TATATGGAGTTCCGCGTTACATAACTTACGGTAAATGGCCCGCCTGGCTGACCGCCCAACGACCCCCGCC
CATTGACGTCAATAATGACGTATGTTCCCATAGTAACGCCAATAGGGACTTTCCATTGACGTCAATGGGT
GGAGTATTTACGGTAAACTGCCCACTTGGCAGTACATCAAGTGTATCATATGCCAAGTACGCCCCCTATT
GACGTCAATGACGGTAAATGGCCCGCCTGGCATTATGCCCAGTACATGACCTTATGGGACTTTCCTACTT
GGCAGTACATCTACGTATTAGTCATCGCTATTACCATGGTGATGCGGTTTTGGCAGTACATCAATGGGCG
TGGATAGCGGTTTGACTCACGGGGATTTCCAAGTCTCCACCCCATTGACGTCAATGGGAGTTTGTTTTGG
CACCAAAATCAACGGGACTTTCCAAAATGTCGTAACAACTCCGCCCCATTGACGCAAATGGGCGGTAGGC
GTGTACGGTGGGAGGTCTATATAAGCAGAGCTCTCCCTATCAGTGATAGAGATCTCCCTATCAGTGATAG
AGATCGTCGACGAGCTCGTTTAGTGAACCGTCAGATCGCCTGGAGACGCCATCCACGCTGTTTTGACCTC
CATAGAAGACACCGGGACCGATCCAGCCTCCGGACTCTAGCGTTTAAACTTAAGCTTGGTACCGAGCTCG
GATCCACTAGTCCAGTGTGGTGGAATTCTGCAGATATCAACAAGTTTGTACAAAAAAGTTGGCATGTTCG
TGTTCCTGGTGCTGCTGCCACTGGTGAGCTCCCAGTGCGTGAACCTGACCACCAGAACCCAGCTGCCACC
TGCCTACACCAACTCCTTCACCAGGGGCGTGTACTACCCAGACAAGGTGTTCAGATCCAGCGTGCTGCAC
TCTACCCAGGACCTGTTCCTGCCATTCTTCTCTAACGTGACCTGGTTCCACGCCATCCACGTGTCTGGAA
CCAACGGCACCAAGAGATTCGACAACCCAGTGCTGCCATTCAACGACGGCGTGTACTTCGCTTCTACCGA
GAAGTCTAACATCATCAGGGGTTGGATCTTCGGAACCACCCTGGACTCTAAGACCCAGTCTCTGCTGATC
GTGAACAACGCTACCAACGTGGTGATCAAGGTGTGCGAGTTCCAGTTCTGCAACGACCCATTCCTGGGAG
TGTACTACCACAAGAACAACAAGTCTTGGATGGAAAGCGAGTTCAGGGTGTACAGCTCTGCTAACAACTG
CACCTTCGAGTACGTGTCTCAGCCTTTCCTGATGGACCTGGAAGGAAAGCAGGGAAACTTCAAGAACCTG
AGAGAGTTCGTGTTCAAGAACATCGACGGTTACTTCAAGATATACAGCAAGCACACCCCAATCAACCTGG
TGAGGGACCTGCCACAGGGTTTCTCTGCTCTGGAGCCCCTGGTGGACCTGCCAATCGGCATCAACATCAC
CAGGTTCCAGACCCTGCTGGCTCTGCACAGGTCTTACCTGACCCCAGGCGACAGCAGCTCTGGATGGACC
GCCGGCGCCGCTGCTTACTACGTGGGATACCTGCAGCCAAGGACCTTCCTGCTGAAGTACAACGAAAACG
GCACCATCACCGACGCCGTGGACTGCGCTCTGGACCCACTGTCTGAGACCAAGTGCACCCTGAAGTCTTT
CACCGTGGAAAAGGGAATCTACCAGACCAGCAACTTCCGCGTGCAGCCCACCGAGTCTATCGTGAGATTC
CCAAACATCACCAACCTGTGCCCATTCGGAGAAGTGTTCAACGCTACCAGGTTCGCCAGCGTGTACGCTT
GGAACAGGAAGAGAATCAGCAACTGCGTGGCCGACTACTCTGTGCTGTACAACTCTGCCTCCTTCTCCAC
CTTCAAGTGCTACGGCGTGTCCCCAACCAAGCTGAACGACCTGTGCTTCACCAACGTGTACGCTGACTCC
TTCGTGATCAGAGGAGACGAAGTGAGACAGATCGCTCCCGGTCAGACCGGAAAGATCGCCGACTACAACT
ACAAGCTGCCAGACGACTTCACCGGTTGCGTGATCGCTTGGAACTCTAACAACCTGGACTCTAAGGTGGG
AGGCAACTACAACTACCTGTACAGGCTGTTCCGCAAGAGCAACCTGAAGCCTTTCGAAAGGGACATCAGC
ACCGAAATCTACCAGGCTGGATCTACCCCATGCAACGGAGTGGAAGGATTCAACTGCTACTTCCCTCTGC
AGTCTTACGGATTCCAGCCAACCAACGGAGTGGGATACCAGCCATACAGAGTGGTGGTGCTGTCTTTCGA
GCTGCTGCACGCTCCTGCTACCGTGTGCGGACCAAAGAAGTCTACCAACCTGGTGAAGAACAAGTGCGTG
AACTTCAACTTCAACGGACTGACCGGAACCGGAGTGCTGACCGAATCCAACAAGAAGTTCCTGCCTTTCC
AGCAGTTCGGTAGAGACATCGCCGACACCACCGACGCTGTGAGAGACCCACAGACCCTGGAAATCCTGGA
CATCACCCCCTGCTCTTTCGGAGGAGTGAGCGTGATCACCCCAGGAACCAACACCTCCAACCAGGTGGCC
GTGCTGTACCAGGACGTGAACTGCACCGAAGTGCCAGTGGCCATCCACGCTGACCAGCTGACCCCAACCT
GGAGAGTGTACAGCACCGGATCTAACGTGTTCCAGACCCGTGCCGGCTGCCTGATCGGAGCCGAGCACGT
GAACAACTCCTACGAATGCGACATCCCAATCGGAGCTGGCATCTGCGCTTCTTACCAGACCCAGACCAAC
AGCCCAAGAAGGGCCAGATCCGTGGCCTCTCAGAGCATCATCGCCTACACCATGAGCCTGGGCGTTGAAA
ACAGCGTGGCTTACAGCAACAACTCTATCGCCATCCCAACCAACTTCACCATCTCTGTGACCACCGAAAT
CCTGCCAGTGAGCATGACCAAGACCAGCGTGGACTGCACCATGTACATCTGCGGAGACTCTACCGAATGC
TCTAACCTGCTGCTGCAGTACGGCAGCTTCTGCACCCAGCTGAACCGCGCTCTGACCGGAATCGCTGTGG
AGCAGGACAAGAACACCCAGGAAGTGTTCGCTCAGGTGAAGCAGATATACAAGACCCCACCTATCAAGGA
CTTCGGAGGATTCAACTTCTCTCAGATCCTGCCCGACCCATCTAAGCCCTCTAAGAGGTCTTTCATCGAA
GACCTGCTGTTCAACAAGGTGACCCTGGCCGACGCCGGTTTCATCAAGCAGTACGGTGACTGCCTGGGAG
ACATCGCCGCTAGAGACCTGATCTGCGCCCAGAAGTTCAACGGTCTGACCGTGCTGCCACCACTGCTGAC
CGACGAGATGATCGCCCAGTACACCTCTGCCCTGCTGGCTGGAACCATCACCTCTGGTTGGACCTTCGGA
GCTGGCGCCGCCCTGCAGATCCCATTCGCTATGCAGATGGCCTACCGTTTCAACGGTATCGGAGTGACCC
AGAACGTGCTGTACGAAAACCAGAAGCTGATCGCTAACCAGTTCAACTCTGCTATCGGAAAGATCCAGGA
CTCCCTGTCCTCTACCGCTTCTGCCCTGGGAAAGCTGCAGGACGTGGTGAACCAGAACGCCCAGGCCCTG
AACACCCTGGTGAAGCAGCTGTCTTCTAACTTCGGAGCCATCTCCTCTGTGCTGAACGACATCCTGTCTA
GGCTGGACAAGGTGGAAGCCGAGGTGCAGATCGACAGACTGATCACCGGAAGACTGCAGTCTCTGCAGAC
CTACGTGACCCAGCAGCTGATCAGGGCCGCTGAAATCAGAGCTTCTGCCAACCTGGCTGCCACCAAGATG
TCCGAATGCGTGCTGGGCCAGTCTAAGAGGGTGGACTTCTGCGGAAAGGGATACCACCTGATGTCCTTCC
CACAGTCTGCTCCACACGGAGTGGTGTTCCTGCACGTGACCTACGTGCCCGCCCAGGAAAAGAACTTCAC
CACCGCCCCAGCTATCTGCCACGACGGAAAGGCTCACTTCCCCAGGGAGGGAGTGTTCGTGTCTAACGGA
ACCCACTGGTTCGTGACCCAGAGGAACTTCTACGAGCCACAGATCATCACCACCGACAACACCTTCGTGT
CTGGAAACTGCGACGTGGTGATCGGAATCGTGAACAACACCGTGTACGACCCACTGCAGCCAGAACTGGA
CTCTTTCAAGGAGGAACTGGACAAGTACTTCAAGAACCACACCTCTCCAGACGTGGACCTGGGAGACATC
TCCGGAATCAACGCCTCTGTGGTGAACATCCAGAAGGAAATCGACAGACTGAACGAGGTGGCCAAGAACC
TGAACGAATCTCTGATCGACCTGCAGGAACTGGGAAAGTACGAGCAGTACATCAAGTGGCCCTGGTACAT
CTGGCTGGGTTTCATCGCTGGTCTGATCGCTATCGTGATGGTGACCATCATGCTGTGCTGCATGACCTCT
TGCTGCTCTTGCCTGAAGGGATGCTGCTCTTGCGGATCTTGCTGCAAGTTCGACGAGGACGACTCCGAGC
CTGTGCTGAAGGGTGTGAAGCTGCACTACACCTACCCAACTTTCTTGTACAAAGTGGTTGATATCAAGGC
CGCCGACATCACCAGCCTGTACAAGAAAGTGGGGTGGAGCCATCCCCAGTTCGAGAAGGGCGGAGGATCT
GGCGGCGGAAGCGGCGGAGGAAGCTGGTCCCACCCTCAGTTTGAGAAAGGCACCGAGCTGGGCAGCACCA
TGGCCAGCTACCCCTACGACGTGCCCGACTACGCCAAGGACAACACCGTGCCCCTGAAGCTGATCGCCCT
GCTGGCCAACGGCGAGTTCCACTCTGGCGAGCAGCTGGGCGAGACACTGGGCATGAGCAGAGCCGCCATC
AACAAGCACATCCAGACCCTGCGGGACTGGGGCGTGGACGTGTTCACAGTGCCCGGCAAGGGCTACAGCC
TGCCCGAGCCCATCCAGCTGCTGAACGCCAAGCAGATCCTGGGCCAGCTGGATGGCGGATCTGTGGCCGT
GCTGCCCGTGATCGACAGCACCAACCAGTATCTGCTCGACCGGATCGGCGAGCTGAAGTCCGGCGACGCC
TGTATCGCCGAGTACCAGCAGGCCGGCAGAGGCGGCAGGGGCAGAAAGTGGTTCAGCCCCTTCGGCGCCA
ACCTGTACCTGAGCATGTTCTGGAGACTGGAACAGGGCCCAGCCGCCGCTATTGGCCTGAGCCTGGTCAT
CGGCATCGTGATGGCCGAGGTGCTGCGGAAGCTGGGCGCCGACAAAGTGCGCGTGAAGTGGCCCAACGAC
CTGTATCTGCAGGACCGGAAGCTGGCCGGCATCCTGGTGGAACTGACCGGCAAAACAGGCGACGCCGCCC
AGATCGTGATCGGCGCTGGCATCAACATGGCCATGCGGCGGGTGGAAGAGAGCGTGGTCAACCAGGGCTG
GATCACCCTGCAGGAAGCCGGCATCAACCTGGACCGGAACACCCTGGCCGCCATGCTGATCAGAGAGCTG
AGAGCCGCCCTGGAACTGTTCGAGCAGGAAGGCCTGGCCCCCTACCTGAGCAGATGGGAGAAGCTGGACA
ACTTCATCAACCGGCCCGTGAAACTGATCATCGGCGACAAAGAGATCTTCGGCATCAGCCGGGGCATCGA
CAAGCAGGGGGCCCTGCTCCTGGAACAGGACGGCATCATCAAGCCCTGGATGGGCGGCGAGATCAGCCTG
CGGAGCGCCGAGAAGTGATGACTCGAGTCTAGAGGGCCCGTTTAAACCCGCTGATCAGCCTCGACTGTGC
CTTCTAGTTGCCAGCCATCTGTTGTTTGCCCCTCCCCCGTGCCTTCCTTGACCCTGGAAGGTGCCACTCC
CACTGTCCTTTCCTAATAAAATGAGGAAATTGCATCGCATTGTCTGAGTAGGTGTCATTCTATTCTGGGG
GGTGGGGTGGGGCAGGACAGCAAGGGGGAGGATTGGGAAGACAATAGCAGGCATGCTGGGGATGCGGTGG
GCTCTATGGCTTCTGAGGCGGAAAGAACCAGCTGGGGCTCTAGGGGGTATCCCC
[124 nt withheld, positions 7895-8018]
C
[91 nt withheld, positions 8020-8110]
AGGGTGATGGTTCACGTACCTAGAAGTTCCTATTCCGAAGTTCCTATTCTCTAGAAAGTATAGGAACTTC
CTTGGCCAAAAAGCCTGAACTCACCGCGACGTCTGTCGAGAAGTTTCTGATCGAAAAGTTCGACAGCGTC
TCCGACCTGATGCAGCTCTCGGAGGGCGAAGAATCTCGTGCTTTCAGCTTCGATGTAGGAGGGCGTGGAT
ATGTCCTGCGGGTAAATAGCTGCGCCGATGGTTTCTACAAAGATCGTTATGTTTATCGGCACTTTGCATC
GGCCGCGCTCCCGATTCCGGAAGTGCTTGACATTGGGGAATTCAGCGAGAGCCTGACCTATTGCATCTCC
CGCCGTGCACAGGGTGTCACGTTGCAAGACCTGCCTGAAACCGAACTGCCCGCTGTTCTGCAGCCGGTCG
CGGAGGCCATGGATGCGATCGCTGCGGCCGATCTTAGCCAGACGAGCGGGTTCGGCCCATTCGGACCGCA
AGGAATCGGTCAATACACTACATGGCGTGATTTCATATGCGCGATTGCTGATCCCCATGTGTATCACTGG
CAAACTGTGATGGACGACACCGTCAGTGCGTCCGTCGCGCAGGCTCTCGATGAGCTGATGCTTTGGGCCG
AGGACTGCCCCGAAGTCCGGCACCTCGTGCACGCGGATTTCGGCTCCAACAATGTCCTGACGGACAATGG
CCGCATAACAGCGGTCATTGACTGGAGCGAGGCGATGTTCGGGGATTCCCAATACGAGGTCGCCAACATC
TTCTTCTGGAGGCCGTGGTTGGCTTGTATGGAGCAGCAGACGCGCTACTTCGAGCGGAGGCATCCGGAGC
TTGCAGGATCGCCGCGGCTCCGGGCGTATATGCTCCGCATTGGTCTTGACCAACTCTATCAGAGCTTGGT
TGACGGCAATTTCGATGATGCAGCTTGGGCGCAGGGTCGATGCGACGCAATCGTCCGATCCGGAGCCGGG
ACTGTCGGGCGTACACAAATCGCCCGCAGAAGCGCGGCCGTCTGGACCGATGGCTGTGTAGAAGTACTCG
CCGATAGTGGAAACCGACGCCCCAGCACTCGTCCGAGGGCAAAGGAATAGCACGTACTACGAGATTTCGA
TTCCACCGCCGCCTTCTATGAAAGGTTGGGCTTCGGAATCGTTTTCCGGGACGCCGGCTGGATGATCCTC
CAGCGCGGGGATCTCATGCTGGAGTTCTTCGCCCACCCCAACTTGTTTATTGCAGCTTATAATGGTTACA
AATAAAGCAATAGCATCACAAATTTCACAAATAAAGCATTTTTTTCACTGCATTCTAGTTGTGGTTTGTC
CAAACTCATCAATGTATCTTATCATGTCTGTATACCGTCGACCTCTAGCTAGAGCTTGGCGTAATCATGG
TCATAGCTGTTTCCTGTGTGAAATTGTTATCCGCTCACAATTCCACACAACATACGAGCCGGAAGCATAA
AGTGTAAAGCCTGGGGTGCCTAATGAGTGAGCTAACTCACATTAATTGCGTTGCGCTCACTGCCCGCTTT
CCAGTCGGGAAACCTGTCGTGCCAGCTGCATTAATGAATCGGCCAACGCGCGGGGAGAGGCGGTTTGCGT
ATTGGGCGCTCTTCCGCTTCCTCGCTCACTGACTCGCTGCGCTCGGTCGTTCGGCTGCGGCGAGCGGTAT
CAGCTCACTCAAAGGCGGTAATACGGTTATCCACAGAATCAGGGGATAACGCAGGAAAGAACATGTGAGC
AAAAGGCCAGCAAAAGGCCAGGAACCGTAAAAAGGCCGCGTTGCTGGCGTTTTTCCATAGGCTCCGCCCC
CCTGACGAGCATCACAAAAATCGACGCTCAAGTCAGAGGTGGCGAAACCCGACAGGACTATAAAGATACC
AGGCGTTTCCCCCTGGAAGCTCCCTCGTGCGCTCTCCTGTTCCGACCCTGCCGCTTACCGGATACCTGTC
CGCCTTTCTCCCTTCGGGAAGCGTGGCGCTTTCTCATAGCTCACGCTGTAGGTATCTCAGTTCGGTGTAG
GTC
